Addgene plasmid #219415: pET28-a(+)-6xHis-LSSmCherry1(-13)
Purpose: Fluorescent protein to reconstruct the mixture that mimics the charge profile of E. coli lysate
Depositing lab: Allie Obermeyer. Depositing organization: Columbia University. Publication: Selectivity of Complex Coacervation in Multiprotein Mixtures. Ahn SY, Obermeyer AC. JACS Au. 2024 Sep 17;4(10):3800-3812. doi: 10.1021/jacsau.4c00399. eCollection 2024 Oct 28. PubMed 39483238.
Backbone
  Vector backbone: pET-28a(+)
  Vector type: Bacterial Expression
Growth in bacteria
  Bacterial resistance: Kanamycin, 50 μg/mL
  Growth temperature: 37°C
  Growth strain: DH5alpha
  Copy number: High Copy
Gene/Insert
  Gene/Insert name: LSSmCherry1(-13)
  Mutation: K137E, K199E
  Promoter: T7
  Tag / fusion protein: MGHHHHHGG (N terminal on insert)
  Cloning method: Gibson Cloning
  Sequencing primers: 5′ TAATACGACTCACTATAG
Terms and licenses: Academic/Nonprofit Terms; Industry Terms: Not Available to Industry
How to cite: pET28-a(+)-6xHis-LSSmCherry1(-13) was a gift from Allie Obermeyer (Addgene plasmid # 219415 ; http://n2t.net/addgene:219415 ; RRID:Addgene_219415)
