[The description below was written by a language model from this plasmid's Addgene catalogue record and pLannotate feature annotations shown in this document.]
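Description:
pET28-a(+)-6xHis-LSSmCherry1(-13) is a bacterial expression plasmid of about 6 kb built on the pET-28a(+) backbone for T7-driven production of a charge-engineered fluorescent protein in E. coli. It is selected with kanamycin through the KanR (aminoglycoside phosphotransferase) gene and replicates from a ColE1/pMB1-type origin. The backbone also carries the bom and rop regions from pBR322, an f1 origin, and residual tetracycline-resistance gene fragments that are not functional markers. The catalogue lists the plasmid as high copy, although the annotated rop gene normally acts to keep copy number down.

The expression cassette consists of a T7 promoter followed immediately by a lac operator, the strong ribosome binding site from T7 gene 10, the coding sequence, and a T7 terminator. The plasmid-borne lacI gene supplies repressor, so transcription stays off until IPTG is added in a host that expresses T7 RNA polymerase. The insert, introduced by Gibson cloning, encodes LSSmCherry1, a long Stokes shift red fluorescent protein, carrying the substitutions K137E and K199E. These swap two lysines for glutamates and make the protein more negatively charged; the "(-13)" in the name presumably denotes its net charge. A short N-terminal histidine tag with a glycine linker allows metal-affinity purification; the automated annotation picks this up as a fragment of a composite tag. The His-tag fragment annotated downstream of the coding region is probably the vector's own C-terminal tag sequence, and the record does not say whether it is translated.

According to the record, the protein serves as one fluorescent component of a defined mixture that mimics the charge profile of E. coli lysate, in work on the selectivity of complex coacervation in multiprotein mixtures.
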