Features (pLannotate 1.2.2; 20 found; start..end, strand, type, name):
     61..79      +  promoter       T7 promoter: promoter for bacteriophage T7 RNA polymerase
     80..104     +  protein_bind   lac operator: The lac repressor binds to the lac operator to inhibit transcription in E. coli. This inhibition can be relieved by adding lactose or isopropyl-β-D-thiogalactopyranoside (IPTG). lac repressor encoded by lacI
    119..141     +  RBS            RBS: efficient ribosome binding site from bacteriophage T7 gene 10 (Olins and Rangwala, 1989)
    154..173     +  CDS            capTEV™ (fragment): composite tag for in vivo biotinylation, TEV protease cleavage, and 6xHis tagging
    178..882     +  CDS            LSSmCherry1: LSSmCherry1 is a basic (constitutively fluorescent) long stokes shift fluorescent protein published in 2017. It has high acid sensitivity.
    895..912     +  CDS            9xHis (fragment): 9xHis affinity tag
    922..971     +  CDS            SET1 (fragment): solubility-enhancement tag derived from T7 phage gene 10B
    979..1026    +  terminator     T7 terminator: transcription terminator for bacteriophage T7 RNA polymerase
   1063..1491    +  rep_origin     f1 ori (sequence partly withheld): f1 bacteriophage origin of replication; arrow indicates direction of (+) strand synthesis
   1544..1601    +  promoter       AmpR promoter (fragment): bla
   1610..2425    -  CDS            KanR: aminoglycoside phosphotransferase; aph(3')-Ia; confers resistance to kanamycin in bacteria or G418 (Geneticin®) in eukaryotes
   2547..3135    +  rep_origin     ori: high-copy-number ColE1/pMB1/pBR322/pUC origin of replication
   3321..3460    -  misc_feature   bom: basis of mobility region from pBR322
   3562..3753    -  CDS            rop: Rop protein, which maintains plasmids at low copy number; rop
   3770..4150    +  CDS            YPB1_ECOLX: Protein predicted: Swiss-Prot protein existence level 4. From Escherichia coli.
   4222..4513    -  CDS            TcR (fragment): tetracycline efflux protein; tet; confers resistance to tetracycline
   4528..4549    -  protein_bind   CAP binding site: CAP binding activates transcription in the presence of cAMP. E. coli catabolite activator protein
   4562..5644    -  CDS            lacI: lac repressor; lacI; The lac repressor binds to the lac operator to inhibit transcription in E. coli. This inhibition can be relieved by adding lactose or isopropyl-β-D-thiogalactopyranoside (IPTG).
   5645..5722    -  promoter       lacI promoter: lacI
   5730..39      -  CDS            TcR (fragment) (across the origin): tetracycline efflux protein; tet; confers resistance to tetracycline
>Addgene plasmid #219415 | pET28-a(+)-6xHis-LSSmCherry1(-13) | addgene full sequence | sequence record 449510 | Addgene NGS Result
CCGGTGATGCCGGCCACGATGCGTCCGGCGTAGAGGATCGAGATCTCGATCCCGCGAAATTAATACGACT
CACTATAGGGGAATTGTGAGCGGATAACAATTCCCCTCTAGAAATAATTTTGTTTAACTTTAAGAAGGAG
ATATACCATGGGCCATCATCATCATCATCATGGCGGCGTGAGCAAGGGCGAGGAGGATAACATGACCATC
ATCAAGGAGTTCATGCGCTTCAAGGTGCACATGGAGGGCTCCGTGAACGGCCACGAGTTCGAGATCGAGG
GCGAGGGCGAGGGCCGCCCCTACGAGGGCACCCAGACCGCCAAGCTGAAGGTGACCAAGGGTGGCCCCCT
GCCCTTCGCCTGGGACATCCTGTCCCCTCAGTTCATGTACGGCTCCAAGGCCTACGTGAAGCACCCCGCC
GACATCCCCGACTACTTGAAGCTGTCCTTCCCCGAGGGCTTCAATTGGGAGCGCGTGATGAACTTTGAGG
ACGGCGGTGTGGTGACCGTGACCCAGGACTCCTCCCTGCAGGACGGCGAGTTCATCTACAAGGTGGAGCT
GCGCGGCACCAACTTCCCCTCTGACGGCCCCGTAATGCAGTGTCGTACCATGGGCTTGGAGGCCAGTACT
GAGCGGATGTACCCCGAGGACGGCGCCCTGAAGGGCGAGAGTAAGGAGAGGCTGAAGCTGAAGGACGGCG
GCCACTACGACGCTGAGGTCAAGACCACCTACAAGGCCAAGGAGCCCGTGCAGCTGCCCGGCGCCTACAA
CGTCGACATCAAGTTGGACATCCTTTCCCACAACGAGGACTACACCATCGTGGAACAGTACGAACGCTCC
GAGGGCCGCCACTCCACCGGCGGCATGGACGAGCTGTACAAGTAATAACTCGAGCACCACCACCACCACC
ACTGAGATCCGGCTGCTAACAAAGCCCGAAAGGAAGCTGAGTTGGCTGCTGCCACCGCTGAGCAATAACT
AGCATAACCCCTTGGGGCCTCTAAACGGGTCTTGAGGGGTTTTTTGCTGAAAGGAGGAACTATATCCGGA
TTGGCGAATGGG
[124 nt withheld, positions 1063-1186]
C
[91 nt withheld, positions 1188-1278]
A
[49 nt withheld, positions 1280-1328]
CCTTTGACGTTGGAGTCCACGTTCTTT
[37 nt withheld, positions 1356-1392]
ACCCTATCTCGGTCTATTCTTTTGATTTATAAGGGATTTTGCCGATTTCGGCCTATTGGTTAAAAAATGA
GCTGATTTAACAAAAATTTAACGCGAATTTTAACAAAATATTAACGCTTACAATTTAGGTGGCACTTTTC
GGGGAAATGTGCGCGGAACCCCTATTTGTTTATTTTTCTAAATACATTCAAATATGTATCCGCTCATGAA
TTAATTCTTAGAAAAACTCATCGAGCATCAAATGAAACTGCAATTTATTCATATCAGGATTATCAATACC
ATATTTTTGAAAAAGCCGTTTCTGTAATGAAGGAGAAAACTCACCGAGGCAGTTCCATAGGATGGCAAGA
TCCTGGTATCGGTCTGCGATTCCGACTCGTCCAACATCAATACAACCTATTAATTTCCCCTCGTCAAAAA
TAAGGTTATCAAGTGAGAAATCACCATGAGTGACGACTGAATCCGGTGAGAATGGCAAAAGTTTATGCAT
TTCTTTCCAGACTTGTTCAACAGGCCAGCCATTACGCTCGTCATCAAAATCACTCGCATCAACCAAACCG
TTATTCATTCGTGATTGCGCCTGAGCGAGACGAAATACGCGATCGCTGTTAAAAGGACAATTACAAACAG
GAATCGAATGCAACCGGCGCAGGAACACTGCCAGCGCATCAACAATATTTTCACCTGAATCAGGATATTC
TTCTAATACCTGGAATGCTGTTTTCCCGGGGATCGCAGTGGTGAGTAACCATGCATCATCAGGAGTACGG
ATAAAATGCTTGATGGTCGGAAGAGGCATAAATTCCGTCAGCCAGTTTAGTCTGACCATCTCATCTGTAA
CATCATTGGCAACGCTACCTTTGCCATGTTTCAGAAACAACTCTGGCGCATCGGGCTTCCCATACAATCG
ATAGATTGTCGCACCTGATTGCCCGACATTATCGCGAGCCCATTTATACCCATATAAATCAGCATCCATG
TTGGAATTTAATCGCGGCCTAGAGCAAGACGTTTCCCGTTGAATATGGCTCATAACACCCCTTGTATTAC
TGTTTATGTAAGCAGACAGTTTTATTGTTCATGACCAAAATCCCTTAACGTGAGTTTTCGTTCCACTGAG
CGTCAGACCCCGTAGAAAAGATCAAAGGATCTTCTTGAGATCCTTTTTTTCTGCGCGTAATCTGCTGCTT
GCAAACAAAAAAACCACCGCTACCAGCGGTGGTTTGTTTGCCGGATCAAGAGCTACCAACTCTTTTTCCG
AAGGTAACTGGCTTCAGCAGAGCGCAGATACCAAATACTGTCCTTCTAGTGTAGCCGTAGTTAGGCCACC
ACTTCAAGAACTCTGTAGCACCGCCTACATACCTCGCTCTGCTAATCCTGTTACCAGTGGCTGCTGCCAG
TGGCGATAAGTCGTGTCTTACCGGGTTGGACTCAAGACGATAGTTACCGGATAAGGCGCAGCGGTCGGGC
TGAACGGGGGGTTCGTGCACACAGCCCAGCTTGGAGCGAACGACCTACACCGAACTGAGATACCTACAGC
GTGAGCTATGAGAAAGCGCCACGCTTCCCGAAGGGAGAAAGGCGGACAGGTATCCGGTAAGCGGCAGGGT
CGGAACAGGAGAGCGCACGAGGGAGCTTCCAGGGGGAAACGCCTGGTATCTTTATAGTCCTGTCGGGTTT
CGCCACCTCTGACTTGAGCGTCGATTTTTGTGATGCTCGTCAGGGGGGCGGAGCCTATGGAAAAACGCCA
GCAACGCGGCCTTTTTACGGTTCCTGGCCTTTTGCTGGCCTTTTGCTCACATGTTCTTTCCTGCGTTATC
CCCTGATTCTGTGGATAACCGTATTACCGCCTTTGAGTGAGCTGATACCGCTCGCCGCAGCCGAACGACC
GAGCGCAGCGAGTCAGTGAGCGAGGAAGCGGAAGAGCGCCTGATGCGGTATTTTCTCCTTACGCATCTGT
GCGGTATTTCACACCGCAATGGTGCACTCTCAGTACAATCTGCTCTGATGCCGCATAGTTAAGCCAGTAT
ACACTCCGCTATCGCTACGTGACTGGGTCATGGCTGCGCCCCGACACCCGCCAACACCCGCTGACGCGCC
CTGACGGGCTTGTCTGCTCCCGGCATCCGCTTACAGACAAGCTGTGACCGTCTCCGGGAGCTGCATGTGT
CAGAGGTTTTCACCGTCATCACCGAAACGCGCGAGGCAGCTGCGGTAAAGCTCATCAGCGTGGTCGTGAA
GCGATTCACAGATGTCTGCCTGTTCATCCGCGTCCAGCTCGTTGAGTTTCTCCAGAAGCGTTAATGTCTG
GCTTCTGATAAAGCGGGCCATGTTAAGGGCGGTTTTTTCCTGTTTGGTCACTGATGCCTCCGTGTAAGGG
GGATTTCTGTTCATGGGGGTAATGATACCGATGAAACGAGAGAGGATGCTCACGATACGGGTTACTGATG
ATGAACATGCCCGGTTACTGGAACGTTGTGAGGGTAAACAACTGGCGGTATGGATGCGGCGGGACCAGAG
AAAAATCACTCAGGGTCAATGCCAGCGCTTCGTTAATACAGATGTAGGTGTTCCACAGGGTAGCCAGCAG
CATCCTGCGATGCAGATCCGGAACATAATGGTGCAGGGCGCTGACTTCCGCGTTTCCAGACTTTACGAAA
CACGGAAACCGAAGACCATTCATGTTGTTGCTCAGGTCGCAGACGTTTTGCAGCAGCAGTCGCTTCACGT
TCGCTCGCGTATCGGTGATTCATTCTGCTAACCAGTAAGGCAACCCCGCCAGCCTAGCCGGGTCCTCAAC
GACAGGAGCACGATCATGCGCACCCGTGGGGCCGCCATGCCGGCGATAATGGCCTGCTTCTCGCCGAAAC
GTTTGGTGGCGGGACCAGTGACGAAGGCTTGAGCGAGGGCGTGCAAGATTCCGAATACCGCAAGCGACAG
GCCGATCATCGTCGCGCTCCAGCGAAAGCGGTCCTCGCCGAAAATGACCCAGAGCGCTGCCGGCACCTGT
CCTACGAGTTGCATGATAAAGAAGACAGTCATAAGTGCGGCGACGATAGTCATGCCCCGCGCCCACCGGA
AGGAGCTGACTGGGTTGAAGGCTCTCAAGGGCATCGGTCGAGATCCCGGTGCCTAATGAGTGAGCTAACT
TACATTAATTGCGTTGCGCTCACTGCCCGCTTTCCAGTCGGGAAACCTGTCGTGCCAGCTGCATTAATGA
ATCGGCCAACGCGCGGGGAGAGGCGGTTTGCGTATTGGGCGCCAGGGTGGTTTTTCTTTTCACCAGTGAG
ACGGGCAACAGCTGATTGCCCTTCACCGCCTGGCCCTGAGAGAGTTGCAGCAAGCGGTCCACGCTGGTTT
GCCCCAGCAGGCGAAAATCCTGTTTGATGGTGGTTAACGGCGGGATATAACATGAGCTGTCTTCGGTATC
GTCGTATCCCACTACCGAGATATCCGCACCAACGCGCAGCCCGGACTCGGTAATGGCGCGCATTGCGCCC
AGCGCCATCTGATCGTTGGCAACCAGCATCGCAGTGGGAACGATGCCCTCATTCAGCATTTGCATGGTTT
GTTGAAAACCGGACATGGCACTCCAGTCGCCTTCCCGTTCCGCTATCGGCTGAATTTGATTGCGAGTGAG
ATATTTATGCCAGCCAGCCAGACGCAGACGCGCCGAGACAGAACTTAATGGGCCCGCTAACAGCGCGATT
TGCTGGTGACCCAATGCGACCAGATGCTCCACGCCCAGTCGCGTACCGTCTTCATGGGAGAAAATAATAC
TGTTGATGGGTGTCTGGTCAGAGACATCAAGAAATAACGCCGGAACATTAGTGCAGGCAGCTTCCACAGC
AATGGCATCCTGGTCATCCAGCGGATAGTTAATGATCAGCCCACTGACGCGTTGCGCGAGAAGATTGTGC
ACCGCCGCTTTACAGGCTTCGACGCCGCTTCGTTCTACCATCGACACCACCACGCTGGCACCCAGTTGAT
CGGCGCGAGATTTAATCGCCGCGACAATTTGCGACGGCGCGTGCAGGGCCAGACTGGAGGTGGCAACGCC
AATCAGCAACGACTGTTTGCCCGCCAGTTGTTGTGCCACGCGGTTGGGAATGTAATTCAGCTCCGCCATC
GCCGCTTCCACTTTTTCCCGCGTTTTCGCAGAAACGTGGCTGGCCTGGTTCACCACGCGGGAAACGGTCT
GATAAGAGACACCGGCATACTCTGCGACATCGTATAACGTTACTGGTTTCACATTCACCACCCTGAATTG
ACTCTCTTCCGGGCGCTATCATGCCATACCGCGAAAGGTTTTGCGCCATTCGATGGTGTCCGGGATCTCG
ACGCTCTCCCTTATGCGACTCCTGCATTAGGAAGCAGCCCAGTAGTAGGTTGAGGCCGTTGAGCACCGCC
GCCGCAAGGAATGGTGCATGCAAGGAGATGGCGCCCAACAGTCCCCCGGCCACGGGGCCTGCCACCATAC
CCACGCCGAAACAAGCGCTCATGAGCCCGAAGTGGCGAGCCCGATCTTCCCCATCGGTGATGTCGGCGAT
ATAGGCGCCAGCAACCGCACCTGTGGCG
